>Addgene plasmid #245687 | pICSL01002_CP | addgene full sequence | sequence record 495506 | Addgene NGS Result
TTGAGATCCTTTTTTTCTGCGCGTAATCTGCTGCTTGCAAACAAAAAAACCACCGCTACCAGCGGTGGTT
TGTTTGCCGGATCAAGAGCTACCAACTCTTTTTCCGAAGGTAACTGGCTTCAGCAGAGCGCAGATACCAA
ATACTGTTCTTCTAGTGTAGCCGTAGTTAGGCCACCACTTCAAGAACTCTGTAGCACCGCCTACATACCT
CGCTCTGCTAATCCTGTTACCAGTGGCTGCTGCCAGTGGCGATAAGTCGTGTCTTACCGGGTTGGACTCA
AGACGATAGTTACCGGATAAGGCGCAGCGGTCGGGCTGAACGGGGGGTTCGTGCACACAGCCCAGCTTGG
AGCGAACGACCTACACCGAACTGAGATACCTACAGCGTGAGCTATGAGAAAGCGCCACGCTTCCCGAAGG
GAGAAAGGCGGACAGGTATCCGGTAAGCGGCAGGGTCGGAACAGGAGAGCGCACGAGGGAGCTTCCAGGG
GGAAACGCCTGGTATCTTTATAGTCCTGTCGGGTTTCGCCACCTCTGACTTGAGCGTCGATTTTTGTGAT
GCTCGTCAGGGGGGCGGAGCCTATGGAAAAACGCCAGCAACGCGGCCTTTTTACGGTTCCTGGCCTTTTG
CTGGCCTTTTGCTCACATGTTCTTTCCTGCGTTATCCCCTGATTCTGTGGATAACCGTATTACCGCCTTT
GAGTGAGCTGATACCGCTCGCCGCAGCCGAACGACCGAGCGCAGCGAGTCAGTGAGCGAGGAAGCGGAAG
AGCGCCCAATACGCAAACCGCCTCTCCCCGCGCGTTGGCCGATTCATTAATCACTCGTGGTCTCACATTT
TGTCTTCGTCACAGCTTGTCTGTTATAAACGCAGAAAGGCCCACCCGAAGGTGAGCCAGTGTGACTCTAG
TAGAGAGCGTTCACCGACAAACAACAGATAAAACGAAAGGCCCAGTCTTTCGACTGAGCCTTTCGTTTTA
TTTGATGCCTGGCTCTAGTAGCGATCTACACTAGCACTATCAGCGAAGCCTAAGCCACCACAGGCTTTCT
AGCAATAGAGATCTCGCACTGCTCAACGCTGGTGTAATCCTTGTTGTGGTTGGTCACATCCAGCTTTCTA
TCCACATAGTGGTAACCAGGCATCTTCACAGGTTTCTTAGCCTTGTAAGTGGTCTTGAACTCGCAAAGGT
AATGTCCACCACCCTCAAGCTTCAGAGCCATGAAGTTGTTACCCAGCAGCATACCATCCCTAGCAAAAAG
CCTCTCGGTGTTAGGCTCCCAACCCTGAGTTTTCTTCTGCATCACAGGACCATTAGGAGGGAAGTTCAGA
CCGGAGAACTTCACGTGGTAGATGAAGCAGTTTCCCTGAATAGAAGAATCGTTGCTCACGGTGCACACAG
CACCATCCTCGAAATTCATGATCCTCTCCCAGGTGTAACCCTCTGGGAAAGACTGCTTCACGTAATCAGG
GATATCCTCAGGGTACTTAGTGAAAGGGATGCTACCGTACTGGCACTGAGGAGACAAAATATCCCAAGCG
AAAGGAAGAGGACCACCCTTAGTCACAGTAAGCTTCACAGTCTGCTCACCCTCATAAGGCTTACCCTTAC
CATCACCCTCAACCTCGAAGTAGTGACCGTTCACAGTTCCGCTCATGTACACCTTGTAGGTCATCTGCTT
AGCGATCACGCTCATTCTAGTATTTCTCCTCTTTCTCTAGTATGTGTGAAATTGTTATCCGCTCACAATT
CCACACAACATACGAGCCGGAAGCATAAAGTGTAAAGCCTGGGGTGCCTAATGAGTGAGCTAACTCACAT
TAATTGCGTTGCGCTCACTGCCCGCTTTCCAGTCGGGAAACCTGTCGTGCCAGCTGCATTAATGAATCGG
CCAACGCGCGGGGAGAGGCGGTTTGCGTATTGGTGCCAGCTGCGAAGACAAATGGTGAGACCACAGTGGC
TCTTCAGTGGACGAAAGGGCCTCGTGATACGCCTATTTTTATAGGTTAATGTCATGATAATAATGGTTTC
TTAGACGTCAGGTGGCACTTTTCGGGGAAATGTGCGCGGAACCCCTATTTGTTTATTTTTCTAAATACAT
TCAAATATGTATCCGCTCATGAGACAATAACCCTGATAAATGCTTCAATAATATTGAAAAAGGAAGAGTA
TGCGCTCACGCAACTGGTCCAGAACCTTGACCGAACGCAGCGGTGGTAACGGCGCAGTGGCGGTTTTCAT
GGCTTGTTATGACTGTTTTTTTTTGGGGTACAGTCTATGCCTCGGGCATCCAAGCAGCAAGCGCGTTACG
CCGTGGGTCGATGTTTGATGTTATGGAGCAGCAACGATGTTACGCAGCAGGGCAGTCGCCCTAAAACAAA
GTTAAACATCATGAGGGAAGCGGTGATCGCCGAAGTATCGACTCAACTATCAGAGGTAGTTGGCGTCATC
GAGCGCCATCTCGAACCGACGTTGCTGGCCGTACATTTGTACGGCTCCGCAGTGGATGGCGGCCTGAAGC
CACACAGCGATATTGATTTGCTGGTTACGGTGACCGTAAGGCTTGATGAAACAACGCGGCGAGCTTTGAT
CAACGACCTTTTGGAAACTTCGGCTTCCCCTGGAGAGAGCGAGATTCTCCGCGCTGTAGAAGTCACCATT
GTTGTGCACGACGACATCATTCCGTGGCGTTATCCAGCTAAGCGCGAACTGCAATTTGGAGAATGGCAGC
GCAATGACATTCTTGCAGGTATCTTCGAGCCAGCCACGATCGACATTGATCTGGCTATCTTGCTGACAAA
AGCAAGAGAACATAGCGTTGCCTTGGTAGGTCCAGCGGCGGAGGAACTCTTTGATCCGGTTCCTGAACAG
GATCTATTTGAGGCGCTAAATGAAACCTTAACGCTATGGAACTCGCCGCCCGACTGGGCTGGCGATGAGC
GAAATGTAGTGCTTACGTTGTCCCGCATTTGGTACAGCGCAGTAACCGGCAAAATCGCGCCGAAGGATGT
CGCTGCCGACTGGGCAATGGAGCGCCTGCCGGCCCAGTATCAGCCCGTCATACTTGAAGCTAGACAGGCT
TATCTTGGACAAGAAGAAGATCGCTTGGCCTCGCGCGCAGATCAGTTGGAAGAATTTGTCCATTACGTAA
AAGGCGAGATCACCAAGGTAGTCGGCAAATAACTGTCAGACCAAGTTTACTCATATATACTTTAGATTGA
TTTAAAACTTCATTTTTAATTTAAAAGGATCTAGGTGAAGATCCTTTTTGATAATCTCATGACCAAAATC
CCTTAACGTGAGTTTTCGTTCCACTGAGCGTCAGACCCCGTAGAAAAGATCAAAGGATCTTC
Features (pLannotate 1.2.2; 13 found; start..end, strand, type, name):
      1..589     +  rep_origin     ori: high-copy-number ColE1/pMB1/pBR322/pUC origin of replication
    772..821     +  CDS            lacI (fragment): lac repressor; lacI; The lac repressor binds to the lac operator to inhibit transcription in E. coli. This inhibition can be relieved by adding lactose or isopropyl-β-D-thiogalactopyranoside (IPTG).
    870..897     -  terminator     T7Te terminator: phage T7 early transcription terminator
    913..984     -  terminator     rrnB T1 terminator: transcription terminator T1 from the E. coli rrnB gene
   1033..1695    -  CDS            amilCP: amilCP is a fluorescent protein published in 2008, derived from Acropora millepora. It is reported to be a tetramer.
   1732..1748    -  protein_bind   lac operator: The lac repressor binds to the lac operator to inhibit transcription in E. coli. This inhibition can be relieved by adding lactose or isopropyl-β-D-thiogalactopyranoside (IPTG). lac repressor encoded by lacI
   1756..1786    -  promoter       lac promoter: promoter for the E. coli lac operon
   1801..1822    -  protein_bind   CAP binding site: CAP binding activates transcription in the presence of cAMP. E. coli catabolite activator protein
   1835..1923    -  CDS            lacI (fragment): lac repressor; lacI; The lac repressor binds to the lac operator to inhibit transcription in E. coli. This inhibition can be relieved by adding lactose or isopropyl-β-D-thiogalactopyranoside (IPTG).
   2065..2169    +  promoter       AmpR promoter: bla
   2160..2240    -  CDS            int (fragment): INT2_ECOLX - Protein inferred from homology: Swiss-Prot protein existence level 3. Putative integrase believed to be involved in the insertion of antibiotic resistance genes into plasmids and transposons. From Escherichia coli.
   2328..2384    +  CDS            GmR (fragment): gentamycin acetyltransferase; aacC1; confers resistance to gentamycin
   2391..3179    +  CDS            aadA: S3AD_ECOLX - Experimental evidence at protein level: Swiss-Prot protein existence level 1. Mediates bacterial resistance to the antibiotics streptomycin and spectinomycin. From Escherichia coli.
