[The description below was written by a language model from this plasmid's Addgene catalogue record and pLannotate feature annotations shown in this document.]
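Description:
pICSL01002_CP is an empty Level 0 Golden Gate acceptor plasmid built on the pICSL01002 backbone and intended for synthetic biology work, specifically for creating N-terminal tag modules that follow the MoClo overhang syntax used in plant Golden Gate assemblies. It is a small bacterial cloning vector (about 3.4 kb in the sequenced record, consisting of a 2.2 kb backbone plus a 1.1 kb synthetic cassette) that replicates at high copy in E. coli from a ColE1/pUC-type origin. Selection is by spectinomycin, conferred by the aadA adenylyltransferase gene, which lies downstream of an AmpR (bla) promoter. Short integrase and gentamicin acetyltransferase fragments are annotated next to aadA; they are only fragments and are probably remnants of the resistance cassette's source.

In place of a gene insert, the cloning position holds a negative selection cassette. This comprises the amilCP chromoprotein coding sequence from Acropora millepora, driven by the lac promoter with its CAP binding site and lac operator, and followed by the rrnB T1 and T7Te terminators. Small lacI fragments flank the cassette and are not functional repressor genes. Colonies that keep the cassette turn purple. When a tag-encoding part is cloned in through the BpiI sites, which are destroyed in the process, the cassette is displaced and white colonies result, giving a simple purple/white visual screen. The finished module carries the CCAT and AATG fusion overhangs that define the N-terminal tag position, allowing it to be combined with other standard parts in later assemblies. Internal BsaI and BpiI sites were removed by point mutation, so the vector is compatible with these type IIS enzymes.
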