Addgene plasmid #245687: pICSL01002_CP
Purpose: (Empty Backbone) Level 0 Golden Gate N-terminal tag acceptor with AmilCP negative selection cassette CCAT - AATG
Depositing lab: Mark Youles. Depositing organization: Sainsbury Laboratory, Norwich.
Backbone
  Vector backbone: pICSL01002
  Backbone size (bp): 2244
  Vector type: Synthetic Biology
  Selectable markers: Amil CP purple chromoprotein for purple/white negative selection
Growth in bacteria
  Bacterial resistance: Spectinomycin, 50 μg/mL
  Growth temperature: 37°C
  Growth strain: DH5alpha
  Copy number: High Copy
Gene/Insert
  Gene/Insert name: None
  Mutation: BsaI/BpiI sites removed by point-mutation
Terms and licenses: Academic/Nonprofit Terms; Industry Terms: Not Available to Industry
Depositor comments: Level 0 Acceptor for making N-Terminal tag modules used for GoldenGate assemblies using the MoClo overhang syntax. Plant Golden-gate Promoters, Terminators and Level0/Level1 cloning acceptors. Insert Size: 1106, Species: Synthetic. 5' Cloning Site: BpiI (Destroyed), 3' Cloning Site: BpiI (Destroyed).
How to cite: pICSL01002_CP was a gift from Mark Youles (Addgene plasmid # 245687 ; http://n2t.net/addgene:245687 ; RRID:Addgene_245687)
